>Addgene plasmid #90892 | SMC2 H5.1 gRNA | addgene full sequence | sequence record 182962 | Addgene NGS Result
TTGGCCGATTCATTAATGCAGCTGGCACGACAGGTTTCCCGACTGGAAAGCGGGCAGTGAGCGCAACGCA
ATTAATGTGAGTTAGCTCACTCATTAGGCACCCCAGGCTTTACACTTTATGCTTCCGGCTCGTATGTTGT
GTGGAATTGTGAGCGGATAACAATTTCACACAGGAAACAGCTATGACCATGATTACGCCAAGCGCGCAAT
TAACCCTCACTAAAGGGAACAAAAGCTGGAGCTGCAAGCTTAATGTAGTCTTATGCAATACTCTTGTAGT
CTTGCAACATGGTAACGATGAGTTAGCAACATGCCTTACAAGGAGAGAAAAAGCACCGTGCATGCCGATT
GGTGGAAGTAAGGTGGTACGATCGTGCCTTATTAGGAAGGCAACAGACGGGTCTGACATGGATTGGACGA
ACCACTGAATTGCCGCATTGCAGAGATATTGTATTTAAGTGCCTAGCTCGATACATAAACGGGTCTCTCT
GGTTAGACCAGATCTGAGCCTGGGAGCTCTCTGGCTAACTAGGGAACCCACTGCTTAAGCCTCAATAAAG
CTTGCCTTGAGTGCTTCAAGTAGTGTGTGCCCGTCTGTTGTGTGACTCTGGTAACTAGAGATCCCTCAGA
CCCTTTTAGTCAGTGTGGAAAATCTCTAGCAGTGGCGCCCGAACAGGGACTTGAAAGCGAAAGGGAAACC
AGAGGAGCTCTCTCGACGCAGGACTCGGCTTGCTGAAGCGCGCACGGCAAGAGGCGAGGGGCGGCGACTG
GTGAGTACGCCAAAAATTTTGACTAGCGGAGGCTAGAAGGAGAGAGATGGGTGCGAGAGCGTCAGTATTA
AGCGGGGGAGAATTAGATCGCGATGGGAAAAAATTCGGTTAAGGCCAGGGGGAAAGAAAAAATATAAATT
AAAACATATAGTATGGGCAAGCAGGGAGCTAGAACGATTCGCAGTTAATCCTGGCCTGTTAGAAACATCA
GAAGGCTGTAGACAAATACTGGGACAGCTACAACCATCCCTTCAGACAGGATCAGAAGAACTTAGATCAT
TATATAATACAGTAGCAACCCTCTATTGTGTGCATCAAAGGATAGAGATAAAAGACACCAAGGAAGCTTT
AGACAAGATAGAGGAAGAGCAAAACAAAAGTAAGACCACCGCACAGCAAGCGGCCGCTGATCTTCAGACC
TGGAGGAGGAGATATGAGGGACAATTGGAGAAGTGAATTATATAAATATAAAGTAGTAAAAATTGAACCA
TTAGGAGTAGCACCCACCAAGGCAAAGAGAAGAGTGGTGCAGAGAGAAAAAAGAGCAGTGGGAATAGGAG
CTTTGTTCCTTGGGTTCTTGGGAGCAGCAGGAAGCACTATGGGCGCAGCGTCAATGACGCTGACGGTACA
GGCCAGACAATTATTGTCTGGTATAGTGCAGCAGCAGAACAATTTGCTGAGGGCTATTGAGGCGCAACAG
CATCTGTTGCAACTCACAGTCTGGGGCATCAAGCAGCTCCAGGCAAGAATCCTGGCTGTGGAAAGATACC
TAAAGGATCAACAGCTCCTGGGGATTTGGGGTTGCTCTGGAAAACTCATTTGCACCACTGCTGTGCCTTG
GAATGCTAGTTGGAGTAATAAATCTCTGGAACAGATTTGGAATCACACGACCTGGATGGAGTGGGACAGA
GAAATTAACAATTACACAAGCTTAATACACTCCTTAATTGAAGAATCGCAAAACCAGCAAGAAAAGAATG
AACAAGAATTATTGGAATTAGATAAATGGGCAAGTTTGTGGAATTGGTTTAACATAACAAATTGGCTGTG
GTATATAAAATTATTCATAATGATAGTAGGAGGCTTGGTAGGTTTAAGAATAGTTTTTGCTGTACTTTCT
ATAGTGAATAGAGTTAGGCAGGGATATTCACCATTATCGTTTCAGACCCACCTCCCAACCCCGAGGGGAC
CCAGAGAGGGCCTATTTCCCATGATTCCTTCATATTTGCATATACGATACAAGGCTGTTAGAGAGATAAT
TAGAATTAATTTGACTGTAAACACAAAGATATTAGTACAAAATACGTGACGTAGAAAGTAATAATTTCTT
GGGTAGTTTGCAGTTTTAAAATTATGTTTTAAAATGGACTATCATATGCTTACCGTAACTTGAAAGTATT
TCGATTTCTTGGCTTTATATATCTTGTGGAAAGGACGAAACACCGCAGATGGAGTCCAATATGTGTTTAA
GAGCTATGCTGGAAACAGCATAGCAAGTTTAAATAAGGCTAGTCCGTTATCAACTTGAAAAAGTGGCACC
GAGTCGGTGCTTTTTTTGAATTCTAGATCTTGAGACAAATGGCAGTATTCATCCACAATTTTAAAAGAAA
AGGGGGGATTGGGGGGTACAGTGCAGGGGAAAGAATAGTAGACATAATAGCAACAGACATACAAACTAAA
GAATTACAAAAACAAATTACAAAAATTCAAAATTTTCGGGTTTATTACAGGGACAGCAGAGATCCACTTT
GGCGCCGGCTCGAGTGGCTCCGGTGCCCGTCAGTGGGCAGAGCGCACATCGCCCACAGTCCCCGAGAAGT
TGGGGGGAGGGGTCGGCAATTGAACCGGTGCCTAGAGAAGGTGGCGCGGGGTAAACTGGGAAAGTGATGT
CGTGTACTGGCTCCGCCTTTTTCCCGAGGGTGGGGGAGAACCGTATATAAGTGCAGTAGTCGCCGTGAAC
GTTCTTTTTCGCAACGGGTTTGCCGCCAGAACACAGGTGTCGTGACGCGGGATCCGCCACCATGACCGAG
TACAAGCCCACGGTGCGCCTCGCCACCCGCGACGACGTCCCCAGGGCCGTACGCACCCTCGCCGCCGCGT
TCGCCGACTACCCCGCCACGCGCCACACCGTCGATCCGGACCGCCACATCGAGCGGGTCACCGAGCTGCA
AGAACTCTTCCTCACGCGCGTCGGGCTCGACATCGGCAAGGTGTGGGTCGCGGACGACGGCGCCGCGGTG
GCGGTCTGGACCACGCCGGAGAGCGTCGAAGCGGGGGCGGTGTTCGCCGAGATCGGCCCGCGCATGGCCG
AGTTGAGCGGTTCCCGGCTGGCCGCGCAGCAACAGATGGAAGGCCTCCTGGCGCCGCACCGGCCCAAGGA
GCCCGCGTGGTTCCTGGCCACCGTCGGAGTCTCGCCCGACCACCAGGGCAAGGGTCTGGGCAGCGCCGTC
GTGCTCCCCGGAGTGGAGGCGGCCGAGCGCGCCGGGGTGCCCGCCTTCCTGGAGACCTCCGCGCCCCGCA
ACCTCCCCTTCTACGAGCGGCTCGGCTTCACCGTCACCGCCGACGTCGAGGTGCCCGAAGGACCGCGCAC
CTGGTGCATGACCCGCAAGCCCGGTGCCTGAACGCGTTAAGTCGACAATCAACCTCTGGATTACAAAATT
TGTGAAAGATTGACTGGTATTCTTAACTATGTTGCTCCTTTTACGCTATGTGGATACGCTGCTTTAATGC
CTTTGTATCATGCTATTGCTTCCCGTATGGCTTTCATTTTCTCCTCCTTGTATAAATCCTGGTTGCTGTC
TCTTTATGAGGAGTTGTGGCCCGTTGTCAGGCAACGTGGCGTGGTGTGCACTGTGTTTGCTGACGCAACC
CCCACTGGTTGGGGCATTGCCACCACCTGTCAGCTCCTTTCCGGGACTTTCGCTTTCCCCCTCCCTATTG
CCACGGCGGAACTCATCGCCGCCTGCCTTGCCCGCTGCTGGACAGGGGCTCGGCTGTTGGGCACTGACAA
TTCCGTGGTGTTGTCGGGGAAATCATCGTCCTTTCCTTGGCTGCTCGCCTGTGTTGCCACCTGGATTCTG
CGCGGGACGTCCTTCTGCTACGTCCCTTCGGCCCTCAATCCAGCGGACCTTCCTTCCCGCGGCCTGCTGC
CGGCTCTGCGGCCTCTTCCGCGTCTTCGCCTTCGCCCTCAGACGAGTCGGATCTCCCTTTGGGCCGCCTC
CCCGCGTCGACTTTAAGACCAATGACTTACAAGGCAGCTGTAGATCTTAGCCACTTTTTAAAAGAAAAGG
GGGGACTGGAAGGGCTAATTCACTCCCAACGAAGACAAGATCTGCTTTTTGCTTGTACTGGGTCTCTCTG
GTTAGACCAGATCTGAGCCTGGGAGCTCTCTGGCTAACTAGGGAACCCACTGCTTAAGCCTCAATAAAGC
TTGCCTTGAGTGCTTCAAGTAGTGTGTGCCCGTCTGTTGTGTGACTCTGGTAACTAGAGATCCCTCAGAC
CCTTTTAGTCAGTGTGGAAAATCTCTAGCAGTACGTATAGTAGTTCATGTCATCTTATTATTCAGTATTT
ATAACTTGCAAAGAAATGAATATCAGAGAGTGAGAGGAACTTGTTTATTGCAGCTTATAATGGTTACAAA
TAAAGCAATAGCATCACAAATTTCACAAATAAAGCATTTTTTTCACTGCATTCTAGTTGTGGTTTGTCCA
AACTCATCAATGTATCTTATCATGTCTGGCTCTAGCTATCCCGCCCCTAACTCCGCCCATCCCGCCCCTA
ACTCCGCCCAGTTCCGCCCATTCTCCGCCCCATGGCTGACTAATTTTTTTTATTTATGCAGAGGCCGAGG
CCGCCTCGGCCTCTGAGCTATTCCAGAAGTAGTGAGGAGGCTTTTTTGGAGGCCTAGGGACGTACCCAAT
TCGCCCTATAGTGAGTCGTATTACGCGCGCTCACTGGCCGTCGTTTTACAACGTCGTGACTGGGAAAACC
CTGGCGTTACCCAACTTAATCGCCTTGCAGCACATCCCCCTTTCGCCAGCTGGCGTAATAGCGAAGAGGC
CCGCACCGATCGCCCTTCCCAACAGTTGCGCAGCCTGAATGGCGAATGGG
[124 nt withheld, positions 4881-5004]
C
[91 nt withheld, positions 5006-5096]
A
[49 nt withheld, positions 5098-5146]
CCTTTGACGTTGGAGTCCACGTTCTTT
[37 nt withheld, positions 5174-5210]
ACCCTATCTCGGTCTATTCTTTTGATTTATAAGGGATTTTGCCGATTTCGGCCTATTGGTTAAAAAATGA
GCTGATTTAACAAAAATTTAACGCGAATTTTAACAAAATATTAACGCTTACAATTTAGGTGGCACTTTTC
GGGGAAATGTGCGCGGAACCCCTATTTGTTTATTTTTCTAAATACATTCAAATATGTATCCGCTCATGAG
ACAATAACCCTGATAAATGCTTCAATAATATTGAAAAAGGAAGAGTATGAGTATTCAACATTTCCGTGTC
GCCCTTATTCCCTTTTTTGCGGCATTTTGCCTTCCTGTTTTTGCTCACCCAGAAACGCTGGTGAAAGTAA
AAGATGCTGAAGATCAGTTGGGTGCACGAGTGGGTTACATCGAACTGGATCTCAACAGCGGTAAGATCCT
TGAGAGTTTTCGCCCCGAAGAACGTTTTCCAATGATGAGCACTTTTAAAGTTCTGCTATGTGGCGCGGTA
TTATCCCGTATTGACGCCGGGCAAGAGCAACTCGGTCGCCGCATACACTATTCTCAGAATGACTTGGTTG
AGTACTCACCAGTCACAGAAAAGCATCTTACGGATGGCATGACAGTAAGAGAATTATGCAGTGCTGCCAT
AACCATGAGTGATAACACTGCGGCCAACTTACTTCTGACAACGATCGGAGGACCGAAGGAGCTAACCGCT
TTTTTGCACAACATGGGGGATCATGTAACTCGCCTTGATCGTTGGGAACCGGAGCTGAATGAAGCCATAC
CAAACGACGAGCGTGACACCACGATGCCTGTAGCAATGGCAACAACGTTGCGCAAACTATTAACTGGCGA
ACTACTTACTCTAGCTTCCCGGCAACAATTAATAGACTGGATGGAGGCGGATAAAGTTGCAGGACCACTT
CTGCGCTCGGCCCTTCCGGCTGGCTGGTTTATTGCTGATAAATCTGGAGCCGGTGAGCGTGGGTCTCGCG
GTATCATTGCAGCACTGGGGCCAGATGGTAAGCCCTCCCGTATCGTAGTTATCTACACGACGGGGAGTCA
GGCAACTATGGATGAACGAAATAGACAGATCGCTGAGATAGGTGCCTCACTGATTAAGCATTGGTAACTG
TCAGACCAAGTTTACTCATATATACTTTAGATTGATTTAAAACTTCATTTTTAATTTAAAAGGATCTAGG
TGAAGATCCTTTTTGATAATCTCATGACCAAAATCCCTTAACGTGAGTTTTCGTTCCACTGAGCGTCAGA
CCCCGTAGAAAAGATCAAAGGATCTTCTTGAGATCCTTTTTTTCTGCGCGTAATCTGCTGCTTGCAAACA
AAAAAACCACCGCTACCAGCGGTGGTTTGTTTGCCGGATCAAGAGCTACCAACTCTTTTTCCGAAGGTAA
CTGGCTTCAGCAGAGCGCAGATACCAAATACTGTTCTTCTAGTGTAGCCGTAGTTAGGCCACCACTTCAA
GAACTCTGTAGCACCGCCTACATACCTCGCTCTGCTAATCCTGTTACCAGTGGCTGCTGCCAGTGGCGAT
AAGTCGTGTCTTACCGGGTTGGACTCAAGACGATAGTTACCGGATAAGGCGCAGCGGTCGGGCTGAACGG
GGGGTTCGTGCACACAGCCCAGCTTGGAGCGAACGACCTACACCGAACTGAGATACCTACAGCGTGAGCT
ATGAGAAAGCGCCACGCTTCCCGAAGGGAGAAAGGCGGACAGGTATCCGGTAAGCGGCAGGGTCGGAACA
GGAGAGCGCACGAGGGAGCTTCCAGGGGGAAACGCCTGGTATCTTTATAGTCCTGTCGGGTTTCGCCACC
TCTGACTTGAGCGTCGATTTTTGTGATGCTCGTCAGGGGGGCGGAGCCTATGGAAAAACGCCAGCAACGC
GGCCTTTTTACGGTTCCTGGCCTTTTGCTGGCCTTTTGCTCACATGTTCTTTCCTGCGTTATCCCCTGAT
TCTGTGGATAACCGTATTACCGCCTTTGAGTGAGCTGATACCGCTCGCCGCAGCCGAACGACCGAGCGCA
GCGAGTCAGTGAGCGAGGAAGCGGAAGAGCGCCCAATACGCAAACCGCCTCTCCCCGCGCG
Features (pLannotate 1.2.2; 27 found; start..end, strand, type, name):
     73..94      +  protein_bind   CAP binding site: CAP binding activates transcription in the presence of cAMP. E. coli catabolite activator protein
    109..139     +  promoter       lac promoter: promoter for the E. coli lac operon
    147..163     +  protein_bind   lac operator: The lac repressor binds to the lac operator to inhibit transcription in E. coli. This inhibition can be relieved by adding lactose or isopropyl-β-D-thiogalactopyranoside (IPTG). lac repressor encoded by lacI
    208..226     +  promoter       T3 promoter: promoter for bacteriophage T3 RNA polymerase
    254..480     +  promoter       RSV promoter: Rous sarcoma virus enhancer/promoter
    481..661     +  LTR            5' LTR (truncated): truncated 5' long terminal repeat (LTR) from HIV-1
    708..833     +  misc_feature   HIV-1 Ψ: packaging signal of human immunodeficiency virus type 1
    817..1180    +  CDS            HIV-1 gag (fragment): gag protein from human immunodeficiency virus 1; gag
   1326..1559    +  misc_feature   RRE: The Rev response element (RRE) of HIV-1 allows for Rev-dependent mRNA export from the nucleus to the cytoplasm.
   1936..1962    +  CDS            Rev (fragment): human immunodeficiency virus 1 (HIV-1) Rev protein; rev; enhances nuclear export of unspliced and incompletely spliced viral mRNAs
   1966..2206    +  promoter       U6 promoter: RNA polymerase III promoter for human U6 snRNA
   2253..2320    +  misc_RNA       tracrRNA (fragment): trans-activating CRISPR RNA for the Streptococcus pyogenes CRISPR/Cas9 system
   2369..2486    +  misc_feature   cPPT/CTS: central polypurine tract and central termination sequence of HIV-1
   2555..2766    +  promoter       EF-1α core promoter: core promoter for human elongation factor EF-1α
   2792..3391    +  CDS            PuroR (fragment): puromycin N-acetyltransferase; pac from Streptomyces; confers resistance to puromycin
   3407..3995    +  misc_feature   WPRE: woodchuck hepatitis virus posttranscriptional regulatory element
   4046..4065    +  misc_feature   cPPT/CTS (fragment): central polypurine tract and central termination sequence of HIV-1
   4067..4300    +  LTR            3' LTR (ΔU3): self-inactivating 3' long terminal repeat (LTR) from HIV-1
   4378..4499    +  polyA_signal   SV40 poly(A) signal: SV40 polyadenylation signal
   4539..4674    +  rep_origin     SV40 ori: SV40 origin of replication
   4695..4713    -  promoter       T7 promoter: promoter for bacteriophage T7 RNA polymerase
   4721..4876    +  CDS            lacZα (fragment): LacZα fragment of β-galactosidase; lacZ fragment
   4881..5309    +  rep_origin     f1 ori (sequence partly withheld): f1 bacteriophage origin of replication; arrow indicates direction of (+) strand synthesis
   5362..5466    +  promoter       AmpR promoter: bla
   5467..6327    +  CDS            AmpR: β-lactamase; bla; confers resistance to ampicillin, carbenicillin, and related antibiotics
   6498..7086    +  rep_origin     ori: high-copy-number ColE1/pMB1/pBR322/pUC origin of replication
   7269..60      +  CDS            lacI (fragment) (across the origin): lac repressor; lacI; The lac repressor binds to the lac operator to inhibit transcription in E. coli. This inhibition can be relieved by adding lactose or isopropyl-β-D-thiogalactopyranoside (IPTG).
