[The description below was written by a language model from this plasmid's Addgene catalogue record and pLannotate feature annotations shown in this document.]
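Description:
SMC2 H5.1 gRNA is a third-generation lentiviral CRISPR guide plasmid built on the pLenti-sgRNA backbone, carrying a single guide RNA directed against human SMC2. It is propagated in E. coli through a high-copy ColE1/pUC-type origin with ampicillin selection (AmpR); an f1 origin, an SV40 origin and remnants of lac and phage-promoter cloning sequences are also annotated in the backbone. The catalogue lists the empty backbone as 9,151 bp, whereas the sequenced construct is 7,301 nt. This would fit loss of a stuffer fragment when the guide was cloned between the two BsmBI sites (both destroyed in the process), but the record does not state this.

The viral portion is arranged as a typical self-inactivating transfer vector. An RSV promoter drives a truncated HIV-1 5' LTR, making genomic RNA production Tat-independent. This is followed by the Ψ packaging signal with a gag fragment, the RRE for Rev-dependent nuclear export, a cPPT/CTS element, and a ΔU3 3' LTR followed by an SV40 polyadenylation signal. Between the LTRs, a human U6 RNA polymerase III promoter expresses the SMC2 spacer fused to the S. pyogenes guide scaffold (annotated as a tracrRNA fragment). A separate EF-1α core promoter drives puromycin N-acetyltransferase, with a WPRE downstream to enhance expression, allowing puromycin selection of transduced mammalian cells.

No Cas9 is encoded, so the nuclease must be supplied separately. The plasmid belongs to a guide series used in a large-scale analysis of cell-cycle gene knockouts in human cells, and here it serves to disrupt SMC2. The depositor notes that the listed guide sequence includes the 5' BsmBI cloning overhang in addition to the spacer itself.
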