Addgene plasmid #90892: SMC2 H5.1 gRNA
Purpose: 3rd generation lentiviral gRNA plasmid targeting human SMC2
Depositing lab: Iain Cheeseman. Depositing organization: Whitehead Institute for Biomedical Research. Publication: Large-Scale Analysis of CRISPR/Cas9 Cell-Cycle Knockouts Reveals the Diversity of p53-Dependent Responses to Cell-Cycle Defects. McKinley KL, Cheeseman IM. Dev Cell. 2017 Feb 27;40(4):405-420.e2. doi: 10.1016/j.devcel.2017.01.012. Epub 2017 Feb 16. PubMed 28216383.
Backbone
  Vector backbone: pLenti-sgRNA
  Backbone manufacturer: Eric Lander & David Sabatini labs (Addgene plasmid #71409)
  Backbone size w/o insert (bp): 9151
  Vector type: Lentiviral, CRISPR
  Selectable markers: Puromycin
Growth in bacteria
  Bacterial resistance: Ampicillin, 100 μg/mL
  Growth temperature: 37°C
  Growth strain: NEB Stable
  Copy number: Unknown
Gene/Insert
  Gene/Insert name: SMC2 (Guide Designation H5.1) (alt name: pKMKO series)
  gRNA/shRNA sequence: CACCGCAGATGGAGTCCAATATGT
  Species: H. sapiens (human)
  Promoter: U6
  Cloning method: Restriction Enzyme; 5′ cloning site BsmBI (destroyed during cloning); 3′ cloning site BsmBI (destroyed during cloning)
  Sequencing primers: 5′ hU6-F (5'-GAGGGCCTATTTCCCATGATT-3'); 3′ EF1a-R (5'-CACGGCGACTACTGCACTTA-3')
Terms and licenses: Academic/Nonprofit Terms; Industry Terms: Not Available to Industry
Depositor comments: Please note that gRNA target sequence listed is not strictly the 20nt spacer sequence, but also contains the 5' BsmBI overhang. For more information about knockout human cell lines generated using this plasmid, please see http://cellcycleknockouts.wi.mit.edu/ .
How to cite: SMC2 H5.1 gRNA was a gift from Iain Cheeseman (Addgene plasmid # 90892 ; http://n2t.net/addgene:90892 ; RRID:Addgene_90892)
